>Addgene plasmid #123598 | pcDNA6-N-HA-Ubac2 | addgene full sequence | sequence record 244129 | Addgene NGS Result
GACATTGATTATTGACTAGTTATTAATAGTAATCAATTACGGGGTCATTAGTTCATAGCCCATATATGGA
GTTCCGCGTTACATAACTTACGGTAAATGGCCCGCCTGGCTGACCGCCCAACGACCCCCGCCCATTGACG
TCAATAATGACGTATGTTCCCATAGTAACGCCAATAGGGACTTTCCATTGACGTCAATGGGTGGAGTATT
TACGGTAAACTGCCCACTTGGCAGTACATCAAGTGTATCATATGCCAAGTACGCCCCCTATTGACGTCAA
TGACGGTAAATGGCCCGCCTGGCATTATGCCCAGTACATGACCTTATGGGACTTTCCTACTTGGCAGTAC
ATCTACGTATTAGTCATCGCTATTACCATGGTGATGCGGTTTTGGCAGTACATCAATGGGCGTGGATAGC
GGTTTGACTCACGGGGATTTCCAAGTCTCCACCCCATTGACGTCAATGGGAGTTTGTTTTGGCACCAAAA
TCAACGGGACTTTCCAAAATGTCGTAACAACTCCGCCCCATTGACGCAAATGGGCGGTAGGCGTGTACGG
TGGGAGGTCTATATAAGCAGAGCTCTCTGGCTAACTAGAGAACCCACTGCTTACTGGCTTATCGAAATTA
ATACGACTCACTATAGGGAGACCCAAGCTGGCTAGTTAGAGCTCCTTAAGGTTAACGCCACCATGTACCC
ATACGATGTTCCAGATTACGCTTCTAGAGAATTCGGATCCATGTTCACCAGCACCGGCTCCAGTGGGCTT
TATAAGGCACCTCTGTCGAAGAGTCTTCTGCTGGTCCCCAGTGCCCTGTCCCTCCTGCTGACTCTCCTGC
TGCCTCACTGTCAGAAGTTCTTCGTGTATGACCTCCATGCTGTCAAGCACGACTTGCAGATTTGGAGGCT
GATATGCGGAAGAATAATTTGCCTTGACTTGAAAGACGCTTTCTGTAGTGGTCTTCTCATTTATAACTTC
AGAATATTTGAAAGAAGATATGGAAGCAGGAAGTTCGCATCCTTCTTGCTGGGTTCCTGGGTCTTGTCAG
CCTTGTTTGATTTTATCCTCGTGGAAGCCGTGCAGTATTCGCTTGGTGTCACAGTGGCCAGCAACTTACC
TTCTGGATTCTTGGCGCCCGTGTTCGCTCTCTTTGTTCCATTTCACTGCTCCATCCCAAGAGTCCAGGTG
GCGCAGATCCTGGGCCCGTTGTCCATCACAAACAAGACATTGATTTATATATTGGGACTACAGCTTTTCA
CCTCTGGGTCCTACATCTGGATTGTAGCCATGAGTGGACTTATCTCTGGCATGTGCTATGACCGCAAAGT
GCTCCAGGTCCACCAGGTGCTCCGCATCCCTGGCAGAATGGCCGAGTTCTTCTCCTGGGCCCTTGAGCCC
ATCTTCTCATCTTCAGAACCCACCAGCGAGGCCAGGGTTGGGATGGGGGCCACCGTGGACATCCAGAGAC
AGCAGAGGATGGAGCAGCTGGACCGGCAGCTGATGCTCTCTCAGTTTGCACAAGTGAGGCGTCAAAGGCA
GCAGCAGGGAGGAATGATCAATTGGAACCGGCTTTTCCCCCCTTTACGTCAGCGACGAAATATCAACTAT
CAAGATGGACCTCGGTCTGAGCAGCGAGCATCTCCTCCCCTGGAAGTTTCTGAAGAGCAGGTTGCCCGCC
TCATGGAGATGGGATTTTCCAGAGGGGACGCCTTGGAGGCCCTGAGGGCCTCAAACAATGACCTCAATGT
GGCCACCAACTTCCTGCTGCAGCACTGACTCGAGCCATGGAAGCTTGATATCTAACTGACTGAACCGGTG
GTACCAAACCCGCTGATCAGCCTCGACTGTGCCTTCTAGTTGCCAGCCATCTGTTGTTTGCCCCTCCCCC
GTGCCTTCCTTGACCCTGGAAGGTGCCACTCCCACTGTCCTTTCCTAATAAAATGAGGAAATTGCATCGC
ATTGTCTGAGTAGGTGTCATTCTATTCTGGGGGGTGGGGTGGGGCAGGACAGCAAGGGGGAGGATTGGGA
AGACAATAGCAGGCATGCTGGGGATGCGGTGGGCTCTATGGCTTCTGAGGCGGAAAGAACCAGCTGGGGC
TCTAGGGGGTATCCCC
[124 nt withheld, positions 2117-2240]
C
[91 nt withheld, positions 2242-2332]
A
[49 nt withheld, positions 2334-2382]
CCTTTGACGTTGGAGTCCACGTTCTTT
[37 nt withheld, positions 2410-2446]
ACCCTATCTCGGTCTATTCTTTTGATTTATAAGGGATTTTGCCGATTTCGGCCTATTGGTTAAAAAATGA
GCTGATTTAACAAAAATTTAACGCGAATTAATTCTGTGGAATGTGTGTCAGTTAGGGTGTGGAAAGTCCC
CAGGCTCCCCAGCAGGCAGAAGTATGCAAAGCATGCATCTCAATTAGTCAGCAACCAGGTGTGGAAAGTC
CCCAGGCTCCCCAGCAGGCAGAAGTATGCAAAGCATGCATCTCAATTAGTCAGCAACCATAGTCCCGCCC
CTAACTCCGCCCATCCCGCCCCTAACTCCGCCCAGTTCCGCCCATTCTCCGCCCCATGGCTGACTAATTT
TTTTTATTTATGCAGAGGCCGAGGCCGCCTCTGCCTCTGAGCTATTCCAGAAGTAGTGAGGAGGCTTTTT
TGGAGGCCTAGGCTTTTGCAAAAAGCTCCCGGGAGCTTGTATATCCATTTTCGGATCTGATCAGCACGTG
TTGACAATTAATCATCGGCATAGTATATCGGCATAGTATAATACGACAAGGTGAGGAACTAAACCATGGC
CAAGCCTTTGTCTCAAGAAGAATCCACCCTCATTGAAAGAGCAACGGCTACAATCAACAGCATCCCCATC
TCTGAAGACTACAGCGTCGCCAGCGCAGCTCTCTCTAGCGACGGCCGCATCTTCACTGGTGTCAATGTAT
ATCATTTTACTGGGGGACCTTGTGCAGAACTCGTGGTGCTGGGCACTGCTGCTGCTGCGGCAGCTGGCAA
CCTGACTTGTATCGTCGCGATCGGAAATGAGAACAGGGGCATCTTGAGCCCCTGCGGACGGTGCCGACAG
GTGCTTCTCGATCTGCATCCTGGGATCAAAGCCATAGTGAAGGACAGTGATGGACAGCCGACGGCAGTTG
GGATTCGTGAATTGCTGCCCTCTGGTTATGTGTGGGAGGGCTAAGCACTTCGTGGCCGAGGAGCAGGACT
GACACGTGCTACGAGATTTCGATTCCACCGCCGCCTTCTATGAAAGGTTGGGCTTCGGAATCGTTTTCCG
GGACGCCGGCTGGATGATCCTCCAGCGCGGGGATCTCATGCTGGAGTTCTTCGCCCACCCCAACTTGTTT
ATTGCAGCTTATAATGGTTACAAATAAAGCAATAGCATCACAAATTTCACAAATAAAGCATTTTTTTCAC
TGCATTCTAGTTGTGGTTTGTCCAAACTCATCAATGTATCTTATCATGTCTGTATACCGTCGACCTCTAG
CTAGAGCTTGGCGTAATCATGGTCATAGCTGTTTCCTGTGTGAAATTGTTATCCGCTCACAATTCCACAC
AACATACGAGCCGGAAGCATAAAGTGTAAAGCCTGGGGTGCCTAATGAGTGAGCTAACTCACATTAATTG
CGTTGCGCTCACTGCCCGCTTTCCAGTCGGGAAACCTGTCGTGCCAGCTGCATTAATGAATCGGCCAACG
CGCGGGGAGAGGCGGTTTGCGTATTGGGCGCTCTTCCGCTTCCTCGCTCACTGACTCGCTGCGCTCGGTC
GTTCGGCTGCGGCGAGCGGTATCAGCTCACTCAAAGGCGGTAATACGGTTATCCACAGAATCAGGGGATA
ACGCAGGAAAGAACATGTGAGCAAAAGGCCAGCAAAAGGCCAGGAACCGTAAAAAGGCCGCGTTGCTGGC
GTTTTTCCATAGGCTCCGCCCCCCTGACGAGCATCACAAAAATCGACGCTCAAGTCAGAGGTGGCGAAAC
CCGACAGGACTATAAAGATACCAGGCGTTTCCCCCTGGAAGCTCCCTCGTGCGCTCTCCTGTTCCGACCC
TGCCGCTTACCGGATACCTGTCCGCCTTTCTCCCTTCGGGAAGCGTGGCGCTTTCTCATAGCTCACGCTG
TAGGTATCTCAGTTCGGTGTAGGTCGTTCGCTCCAAGCTGGGCTGTGTGCACGAACCCCCCGTTCAGCCC
GACCGCTGCGCCTTATCCGGTAACTATCGTCTTGAGTCCAACCCGGTAAGACACGACTTATCGCCACTGG
CAGCAGCCACTGGTAACAGGATTAGCAGAGCGAGGTATGTAGGCGGTGCTACAGAGTTCTTGAAGTGGTG
GCCTAACTACGGCTACACTAGAAGAACAGTATTTGGTATCTGCGCTCTGCTGAAGCCAGTTACCTTCGGA
AAAAGAGTTGGTAGCTCTTGATCCGGCAAACAAACCACCGCTGGTAGCGGTGGTTTTTTTGTTTGCAAGC
AGCAGATTACGCGCAGAAAAAAAGGATCTCAAGAAGATCCTTTGATCTTTTCTACGGGGTCTGACGCTCA
GTGGAACGAAAACTCACGTTAAGGGATTTTGGTCATGAGATTATCAAAAAGGATCTTCACCTAGATCCTT
TTAAATTAAAAATGAAGTTTTAAATCAATCTAAAGTATATATGAGTAAACTTGGTCTGACAGTTACCAAT
GCTTAATCAGTGAGGCACCTATCTCAGCGATCTGTCTATTTCGTTCATCCATAGTTGCCTGACTCCCCGT
CGTGTAGATAACTACGATACGGGAGGGCTTACCATCTGGCCCCAGTGCTGCAATGATACCGCGAGACCCA
CGCTCACCGGCTCCAGATTTATCAGCAATAAACCAGCCAGCCGGAAGGGCCGAGCGCAGAAGTGGTCCTG
CAACTTTATCCGCCTCCATCCAGTCTATTAATTGTTGCCGGGAAGCTAGAGTAAGTAGTTCGCCAGTTAA
TAGTTTGCGCAACGTTGTTGCCATTGCTACAGGCATCGTGGTGTCACGCTCGTCGTTTGGTATGGCTTCA
TTCAGCTCCGGTTCCCAACGATCAAGGCGAGTTACATGATCCCCCATGTTGTGCAAAAAAGCGGTTAGCT
CCTTCGGTCCTCCGATCGTTGTCAGAAGTAAGTTGGCCGCAGTGTTATCACTCATGGTTATGGCAGCACT
GCATAATTCTCTTACTGTCATGCCATCCGTAAGATGCTTTTCTGTGACTGGTGAGTACTCAACCAAGTCA
TTCTGAGAATAGTGTATGCGGCGACCGAGTTGCTCTTGCCCGGCGTCAATACGGGATAATACCGCGCCAC
ATAGCAGAACTTTAAAAGTGCTCATCATTGGAAAACGTTCTTCGGGGCGAAAACTCTCAAGGATCTTACC
GCTGTTGAGATCCAGTTCGATGTAACCCACTCGTGCACCCAACTGATCTTCAGCATCTTTTACTTTCACC
AGCGTTTCTGGGTGAGCAAAAACAGGAAGGCAAAATGCCGCAAAAAAGGGAATAAGGGCGACACGGAAAT
GTTGAATACTCATACTCTTCCTTTTTCAATATTATTGAAGCATTTATCAGGGTTATTGTCTCATGAGCGG
ATACATATTTGAATGTATTTAGAAAAATAAACAAATAGGGGTTCCGCGCACATTTCCCCGAAAAGTGCCA
CCTGACGTCGACGGATCGGGAGATCTCCCGATCCCCTATGGTGCACTCTCAGTACAATCTGCTCTGATGC
CGCATAGTTAAGCCAGTATCTGCTCCCTGCTTGTGTGTTGGAGGTCGCTGAGTAGTGCGCGAGCAAAATT
TAAGCTACAACAAGGCAAGGCTTGACCGACAATTGCATGAAGAATCTGCTTAGGGTTAGGCGTTTTGCGC
TGCTTCGCGATGTACGGGCCAGATATACGCGTT
Features (pLannotate 1.2.2; 23 found; start..end, strand, type, name):
      1..380     +  enhancer       CMV enhancer: human cytomegalovirus immediate early enhancer
    381..584     +  promoter       CMV promoter: human cytomegalovirus (CMV) immediate early promoter
    580..613     +  LTR            5' LTR (truncated) (fragment): truncated 5' long terminal repeat (LTR) from HIV-1
    629..647     +  promoter       T7 promoter: promoter for bacteriophage T7 RNA polymerase
    696..723     +  CDS            3xHA (fragment): three tandem HA epitope tags
    741..1775    +  CDS            Ubac2: UBAC2_MOUSE - Also known as Phgdhl1. Experimental evidence at protein level: Swiss-Prot protein existence level 1. Restricts trafficking of FAF2 from the endoplasmic reticulum to lipid droplets (By similarity). In association with LMBR1L and E3 ubiquitin-protein ligase AMFR, negatively regulates the canonical Wnt signaling pathway in the lymphocytes by promoting the ubiquitin- mediated degradation of CTNNB1 and Wnt receptors FZD6 and LRP6 (PubMed:31073040). From Mus musculus (Mouse).
   1847..2071    +  polyA_signal   bGH poly(A) signal: bovine growth hormone polyadenylation signal
   2075..2096    +  promoter       SV40 promoter (fragment): SV40 enhancer and early promoter
   2117..2545    +  rep_origin     f1 ori (sequence partly withheld): f1 bacteriophage origin of replication; arrow indicates direction of (+) strand synthesis
   2559..2888    +  promoter       SV40 promoter: SV40 enhancer and early promoter
   2936..2983    +  promoter       EM7 promoter: synthetic bacterial promoter&nbsp
   3002..3400    +  CDS            BSD: blasticidin S deaminase; Aspergillus terreus BSD; confers resistance to blasticidin
   3401..3428    +  CDS            BleoR (fragment): antibiotic-binding protein; Sh ble from Streptoalloteichus hindustanus; confers resistance to bleomycin, phleomycin, and Zeocin™
   3438..3563    +  CDS            ble (fragment): BLE_KLEPN - Experimental evidence at protein level: Swiss-Prot protein existence level 1. Binding protein with a strong affinity to the bleomycin family of antibiotics. Binds to CL990; an antimitotic-antibiotic compound. From Klebsiella pneumoniae.
   3558..3679    +  polyA_signal   SV40 poly(A) signal: SV40 polyadenylation signal
   3752..3768    -  protein_bind   lac operator: The lac repressor binds to the lac operator to inhibit transcription in E. coli. This inhibition can be relieved by adding lactose or isopropyl-β-D-thiogalactopyranoside (IPTG). lac repressor encoded by lacI
   3776..3806    -  promoter       lac promoter: promoter for the E. coli lac operon
   3821..3842    -  protein_bind   CAP binding site: CAP binding activates transcription in the presence of cAMP. E. coli catabolite activator protein
   3855..3947    -  CDS            lacI (fragment): lac repressor; lacI; The lac repressor binds to the lac operator to inhibit transcription in E. coli. This inhibition can be relieved by adding lactose or isopropyl-β-D-thiogalactopyranoside (IPTG).
   4130..4718    -  rep_origin     ori: high-copy-number ColE1/pMB1/pBR322/pUC origin of replication
   4889..5749    -  CDS            AmpR: β-lactamase; bla; confers resistance to ampicillin, carbenicillin, and related antibiotics
   5750..5854    -  promoter       AmpR promoter: bla
   5913..5965    -  misc_feature   bom (fragment): basis of mobility region from pBR322
