[The description below was written by a language model from this plasmid's Addgene catalogue record and pLannotate feature annotations shown in this document.]
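Description:
pcDNA6-N-HA-Ubac2 is a mammalian expression plasmid of about 6.1 kb, built on the pcDNA6 backbone, that drives production of mouse Ubac2 (ubiquitin associated domain containing 2) carrying an N-terminal HA epitope tag supplied by the backbone. It is propagated in E. coli through a high-copy ColE1/pUC-type origin and selected with ampicillin via the β-lactamase gene. An f1 origin is also present, which permits single-stranded DNA production.

The expression cassette consists of the human cytomegalovirus immediate early enhancer and promoter, a T7 promoter that can serve for in vitro transcription or as a sequencing primer site, a short HA tag segment (annotated as a fragment of a 3xHA element, consistent with a single HA copy), the roughly 1 kb Ubac2 coding sequence inserted by ligation-independent cloning, and the bovine growth hormone polyadenylation signal. A separate cassette places the blasticidin S deaminase gene under tandem SV40 early and bacterial EM7 promoters with an SV40 polyadenylation signal, so transfected mammalian cells can be selected with blasticidin. The small HIV-1 LTR, bleomycin-resistance, lacI and bom fragments in the annotation appear to be short backbone remnants or partial matches rather than functional elements.

The plasmid is suited to transient or stable overexpression of HA-tagged Ubac2, allowing detection or immunoprecipitation through the tag. The annotation links Ubac2 to LMBR1L and the E3 ligase AMFR in negative regulation of canonical Wnt signalling in lymphocytes, through ubiquitin-mediated degradation of β-catenin and the Wnt receptors FZD6 and LRP6. This matches the associated study on lymphopoiesis.
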