Addgene plasmid #123598: pcDNA6-N-HA-Ubac2
Depositing lab: Bruce Beutler. Depositing organization: University of Texas Southwestern Medical Center. Publication: LMBR1L regulates lymphopoiesis through Wnt/beta-catenin signaling. Choi JH, Zhong X, McAlpine W, Liao TC, Zhang D, Fang B, Russell J, Ludwig S, Nair-Gill E, Zhang Z, Wang KW, Misawa T, Zhan X, Choi M, Wang T, Li X, Tang M, Sun Q, Yu L, Murray AR, Moresco EMY, Beutler B. Science. 2019 May 10;364(6440). pii: 364/6440/eaau0812. doi: 10.1126/science.aau0812. PubMed 31073040.
Backbone
  Vector backbone: pcDNA6
  Backbone size w/o insert (bp): 5082
  Total vector size (bp): 6120
  Vector type: Mammalian Expression
Growth in bacteria
  Bacterial resistance: Ampicillin, 100 μg/mL
  Growth temperature: 37°C
  Growth strain: DH5alpha
  Copy number: Unknown
Gene/Insert
  Gene/Insert name: ubiquitin associated domain containing 2
  Species: M. musculus (mouse)
  Insert size (bp): 1038
  GenBank ID: NP_081137.2
  Entrez Gene: Ubac2 (a.k.a. 1190008A14Rik, AW554959, Phgdhl1)
  Tag / fusion protein: HA (N terminal on backbone)
  Cloning method: Ligation Independent Cloning
  Sequencing primers: 5′ TAATACGACTCACTATAGGG; 3′ TAGAAGGCACAGTCGAGGC
Terms and licenses: Academic/Nonprofit Terms; Industry Terms: Not Available to Industry
How to cite: pcDNA6-N-HA-Ubac2 was a gift from Bruce Beutler (Addgene plasmid # 123598 ; http://n2t.net/addgene:123598 ; RRID:Addgene_123598)
